>Addgene plasmid #226138 | pAM358 | addgene full sequence | sequence record 446634 | Addgene NGS Result
ATTTTCTCCCATGAAGACGGTACGCGACTGGGCGTGGAGCATCTGGTCGCATTGGGTCACCAGCAAATCG
CGCTGTTAGCGGGCCCATTAAGTTCTGTCTCGGCGCGTCTGCGTCTGGCTGGCTGGCATAAATATCTCAC
TCGCAATCAAATTCAGCCGATAGCGGAACGGGAAGGCGACTGGAGTGCCATGTCCGGTTTTCAACAAACC
ATGCAAATGCTGAATGAGGGCATCGTTCCCACTGCGATGCTGGTTGCCAACGATCAGATGGCGCTGGGCG
CAATGCGCGCCATTACCGAGTCCGGGCTGCGCGTTGGTGCGGATATCTCGGTAGTGGGATACGACGATAC
CGAAGACAGCTCATGTTATATCCCGCCGTTAACCACCATCAAACAGGATTTTCGCCTGCTGGGGCAAACC
AGCGTGGACCGCTTGCTGCAACTCTCTCAGGGCCAGGCGGTGAAGGGCAATCAGCTGTTGCCCGTCTCAC
TGGTGAAAAGAAAAACCACCCTGGCGCCCAATACGCAAACCGCCTCTCCCCGCGCGTTGGCCGATTCATT
AATGCAGCTGGCACGACAGGTTTCCCGACTGGAAAGCGGGCAGTGAGCGCAACGCAATTAATGTAAGTTA
GCTCACTCATTAGGCACCGGGATCTCGACCGATGCCCTTGAGAGCCTTCAACCCAGTCAGCTCCTTCCGG
TGGGCGCGGGGCATGACTATCGTCGCCGCACTTATGACTGTCTTCTTTATCATGCAACTCGTAGGACAGG
TGCCGGCAGCGCTCTGGGTCATTTTCGGCGAGGACCGCTTTCGCTGGAGCGCGACGATGATCGGCCTGTC
GCTTGCGGTATTCGGAATCTTGCACGCCCTCGCTCAAGCCTTCGTCACTGGTCCCGCCACCAAACGTTTC
GGCGAGAAGCAGGCCATTATCGCCGGCATGGCGGCCGACGCGCTGGGCTACGTCTTGCTGGCGTTCGCGA
CGCGAGGCTGGATGGCCTTCCCCATTATGATTCTTCTCGCTTCCGGCGGCATCGGGATGCCCGCGTTGCA
GGCCATGCTGTCCAGGCAGGTAGATGACGACCATCAGGGACAGCTTCAAGGATCGCTCGCGGCTCTTACC
AGCCTAACTTCGATCATTGGACCGCTGATCGTCACGGCGATTTATGCCGCCTCGGCGAGCACATGGAACG
GGTTGGCATGGATTGTAGGCGCCGCCCTATACCTTGTCTGCCTCCCCGCGTTGCGTCGCGGTGCATGGAG
CCGGGCCACCTCGACCTGAATGGAAGCCGGCGGCACCTCGCTAACGGATTCACCACTCCAAGAATTGGAG
CCAATCAATTCTTGCGGAGAACTGTGAATGCGCAAACCAACCCTTGGCAGAACATATCCATCGCGTCCGC
CATCTCCAGCAGCCGCACGCGGCGCATCTCGGGCAGCGTTGGGTCCTGGCCACGGGTGCGCATGATCGTG
CTCCTGTCGTTGAGGACCCGGCTAGGCTGGCGGGGTTGCCTTACTGGTTAGCAGAATGAATCACCGATAC
GCGAGCGAACGTGAAGCGACTGCTGCTGCAAAACGTCTGCGACCTGAGCAACAACATGAATGGTCTTCGG
TTTCCGTGTTTCGTAAAGTCTGGAAACGCGGAAGTCAGCGCCCTGCACCATTATGTTCCGGATCTGCATC
GCAGGATGCTGCTGGCTACCCTGTGGAACACCTACATCTGTATTAACGAAGCGCTGGCATTGACCCTGAG
TGATTTTTCTCTGGTCCCGCCGCATCCATACCGCCAGTTGTTTACCCTCACAACGTTCCAGTAACCGGGC
ATGTTCATCATCAGTAACCCGTATCGTGAGCATCCTCTCTCGTTTCATCGGTATCATTACCCCCATGAAC
AGAAATCCCCCTTACACGGAGGCATCAGTGACCAAACAGGAAAAAACCGCCCTTAACATGGCCCGCTTTA
TCAGAAGCCAGACATTAACGCTTCTGGAGAAACTCAACGAGCTGGACGCGGATGAACAGGCAGACATCTG
TGAATCGCTTCACGACCACGCTGATGAGCTTTACCGCAGCTGCCTCGCGCGTTTCGGTGATGACGGTGAA
AACCTCTGACACATGCAGCTCCCGGAGACGGCCACAGCTTGTCTGTAAGCGGATGCCGGGAGCAGACAAG
CCCGTCAGGGCGCGTCAGCGGGTGTTGGCGGGTGTCGGGGCGCAGCCATGACCCAGTCACGTAGCGATAG
CGGAGTGTATACTGGCTTAACTATGCGGCATCAGAGCAGATTGTACTGAGAGTGCACCATTGCGGTGTGA
AATACCGCACAGATGCGTAAGGAGAAAATACCGCATCAGGCGCTCTTCCGCTTCCTCGCTCACTGACTCG
CTGCGCTCGGTCGTTCGGCTGCGGCGAGCGGTATCAGCTCACTCAAAGGCGGTAATACGGTTATCCACAG
AATCAGGGGATAACGCAGGAAAGAACATGTGAGCAAAAGGCCAGCAAAAGGCCAGGAACCGTAAAAAGGC
CGCGTTGCTGGCGTTTTTCCATAGGCTCCGCCCCCCTGACGAGCATCACAAAAATCGACGCTCAAGTCAG
AGGTGGCGAAACCCGACAGGACTATAAAGATACCAGGCGTTTCCCCCTGGAAGCTCCCTCGTGCGCTCTC
CTGTTCCGACCCTGCCGCTTACCGGATACCTGTCCGCCTTTCTCCCTTCGGGAAGCGTGGCGCTTTCTCA
TAGCTCACGCTGTAGGTATCTCAGTTCGGTGTAGGTCGTTCGCTCCAAGCTGGGCTGTGTGCACGAACCC
CCCGTTCAGCCCGACCGCTGCGCCTTATCCGGTAACTATCGTCTTGAGTCCAACCCGGTAAGACACGACT
TATCGCCACTGGCAGCAGCCACTGGTAACAGGATTAGCAGAGCGAGGTATGTAGGCGGTGCTACAGAGTT
CTTGAAGTGGTGGCCTAACTACGGCTACACTAGAAGGACAGTATTTGGTATCTGCGCTCTGCTGAAGCCA
GTTACCTTCGGAAAAAGAGTTGGTAGCTCTTGATCCGGCAAACAAACCACCGCTGGTAGCGGTGGTTTTT
TTGTTTGCAAGCAGCAGATTACGCGCAGAAAAAAAGGATCTCAAGAAGATCCTTTGATCTTTTCTACGGG
GTCTGACGCTCAGTGGAACGAAAACTCACGTTAAGGGATTTTGGTCATGAGATTATCAAAAAGGATCTTC
ACCTAGATCCTTTTAAATTAAAAATGAAGTTTTAAATCAATCTAAAGTATATATGAGTAAACTTGGTCTG
ACAGTTACCAATGCTTAATCAGTGAGGCACCTATCTCAGCGATCTGTCTATTTCGTTCATCCATAGTTGC
CTGACTCCCCGTCGTGTAGATAACTACGATACGGGAGGGCTTACCATCTGGCCCCAGTGCTGCAATGATA
CCGCGAGACCCACGCTCACCGGCTCCAGATTTATCAGCAATAAACCAGCCAGCCGGAAGGGCCGAGCGCA
GAAGTGGTCCTGCAACTTTATCCGCCTCCATCCAGTCTATTAATTGTTGCCGGGAAGCTAGAGTAAGTAG
TTCGCCAGTTAATAGTTTGCGCAACGTTGTTGCCATTGCTGCAGGCATCGTGGTGTCACGCTCGTCGTTT
GGTATGGCTTCATTCAGCTCCGGTTCCCAACGATCAAGGCGAGTTACATGATCCCCCATGTTGTGCAAAA
AAGCGGTTAGCTCCTTCGGTCCTCCGATCGTTGTCAGAAGTAAGTTGGCCGCAGTGTTATCACTCATGGT
TATGGCAGCACTGCATAATTCTCTTACTGTCATGCCATCCGTAAGATGCTTTTCTGTGACTGGTGAGTAC
TCAACCAAGTCATTCTGAGAATAGTGTATGCGGCGACCGAGTTGCTCTTGCCCGGCGTCAACACGGGATA
ATACCGCGCCACATAGCAGAACTTTAAAAGTGCTCATCATTGGAAAACGTTCTTCGGGGCGAAAACTCTC
AAGGATCTTACCGCTGTTGAGATCCAGTTCGATGTAACCCACTCGTGCACCCAACTGATCTTCAGCATCT
TTTACTTTCACCAGCGTTTCTGGGTGAGCAAAAACAGGAAGGCAAAATGCCGCAAAAAAGGGAATAAGGG
CGACACGGAAATGTTGAATACTCATACTCTTCCTTTTTCAATATTATTGAAGCATTTATCAGGGTTATTG
TCTCATGAGCGGATACATATTTGAATGTATTTAGAAAAATAAACAAATAGGGGTTCCGCGCACATTTCCC
CGAAAAGTGCCACCTGACGTCTAAGAAACCATTATTATCATGACATTAACCTATAAAAATAGGCGTATCA
CGAGGCCCTTTCGTCTTCAAGAATTCTCATGTTTGACAGCTTATCATCGATAAGCTTTAATGCGGTAGTT
TATCACAGTTAAATTGCTAACGCAGTCAGGCACCGTGTATGAAATCTAACAATGCGCTCATCGTCATCCT
CGGCACCGTCACCCTGGATGCTGTAGGCATAGGCTTGGTTATGCCGGTACTGCCGGGCCTCTTGCGGGAT
ATCCGGATATAGTTCCTCCTTTCAGCAAAAAACCCCTCAAGACCCGTTTAGAGGCCCCAAGGGGTTATGC
TAGTTATTGCTCAGCGGTGGCAGCAGCCAACTCAGCTTCCTTTCGGGCTCATTGAAGCTGCCACAAGGCA
GGAACGTTGGATGGTTCCCATCCTGCCAAGGAGGTGTGGGGCTGCAAACATTTATACGTCTTGCCGTTAT
ATGTGACCAATTGTCCCGCAGTATAAGCTGTGTTGACCTGCCAAGCGGATACACCAGGATTTGTCGTGAG
GCCTGAGTTCAGACCGGTGAGGCCAGTAGCGTGGCTGACGAACCCGTTCGTGATAAACGCGTGGTCTGCC
GTGTCGACACGAAGGCTATACACCGGCTGCACGCCGGCGTCGGTGACACTGGCGACTTTCGCGTAGTAGA
ACCGCCCGTCGGTCAGCTCGTCGGCGATAGCTTGGGCGTCCGGGTCTCGGTGGTGTGCTTCCAAGAAACG
CACCAGTCCAGGGACGCCGACTGTGTAGGTTGTGGGCGCAAATTCGGGTTTCCCGCGGGCAAAACCTGCA
CAGTCGACGCTGAATGCGCTGCGTTGAATCACCGCGTAATCGCCCGGCTTGATTTCGTCGATCAGCTTCC
ACAGCAGGGTCGGCACCCCGGCGACGTCGACCAAACACAACAACGGGTGGTTCGCGGTGCCCGTCACACG
CAGACCTTCGACCGTACGCACCGTGTACACCGGATGCTCGCCGGAGTGGAACAGCCGGTCGGCGAGCACG
GGATTGCCATGCCGGTCAAGGACTTTCAGGTCGATGGCGTTGTCACTGTTGGGCCGCGCACCCGGCACGA
TGTCGGCGATGCGTACCGACTCGCCCTCGGGTAGGGCAACTAGTGCATCTCCCGTGATGCAATACTTATA
CAATTCGTCCATGCCTAACGTAATCCCTGCCGCAGTAACGAACTCCAGTAAAACCATATGATCCCGTTTT
TCATTAGGGTCTTTGCTCAATTTGGACTGTGTACTCAAATAGTGATTATCAGGCAGCAAAACAGGACCAT
CCCCAATCGGCGTATTCTGCTGATAGTGATCAGCGAGCTGTACGCCACCATCCTCGATATTGTGCCGAAT
TTTGAAGTTGGCTTTGATACCATTTTTTTGCTTGTCGGCCGTAATATAGACATTGTCCGAAAAGTAGTTG
TACTCCAGCTTGTGCCCAAGAATATTACCGTCTTCCTTGAAGTCGATGCCCTTAAGTTCGATCCGATTAA
CCAGTGTGTCCCCCTCAAATTTTACCTCTGCGCGGGTCTTGTAATTGCCGTCATCCTTGAAGAAAATGGT
GCGTTCTTGTACATAGCCTTCTGGCATAGCGCTCTTAAAAAAGTCGTGCTGTTTCATGTGGTCTGGATAA
CGAGCAAAGCATTGCACGCCCCAACTGAGGGTAGTAACCAACGTAGGCCATGGGACAGGCAATTTCCCTG
TCGTGCAAATAAATTTCAGGGTCAACTTACCATAGGTCGCGTCACCTTCCCCTTCACCCGATACAGAGAA
TTTATGACCGTTCACATCACCGTCGAGTTCGACAAGAATCGGCACCACCCCTGTAAACAATTCTTCACCT
TTTGAAACCATTCGTCTGGCATTGTCAGGCAATCCAGAATGAGCAACAGCATGCTCATACAGCTTAACCT
TGTTGTAATCTTTGTCATGGCTTAAAATCTCAATGCAGTGGTCCACAAAGTGGGCGCCTGGTAACTTGAC
ACCCTTCTCCTTAGCTTTGTAAGTAGTTCTGAAGTCACATCGGTAATGGGCATTTCCTTCAAGCAACAAA
GCCATCTCAATATCACCCGTCAGCACTCCATCACGCACATACATTTTCTCAGTGGAGGGCTCCCATTTCA
GCGTCTTCTTCTGCATAACTGGACCATTGGCGGGAAAGTTGGTACCATAAAATCGAACTTTATTATAGAA
AGTGTCCCCTTCCATTGTTATGTCGTTTCTGGCGTTGCAAATGCCCCCGTCTTCGAAAGTCAAGCTTCGT
TCCCACGAATACCCCTTAGGAAACGACTGCTTAAAATAGTCTTGTATGTTGTCTGGATATTTGGCGAATA
CCCTGTTGCCGTAATGGAATGCAGTGGTCAGGATATCAAAGGCAAAAGGCAGAGGTCCGCCCTCTTTGAC
TTCAAGATCCATACTCTGTTTTCCCTCAAAAGGCTTGCCTGTACCATCTCCGTCGATCACAAAGTGGTGC
CCGTTTACGTTGCCTTCCATACGGAGTTTGATCTTCATGTCTGGCTTAATCGCACTCATACCAGATCCAC
TACCAGAGCCGCTGCCGCCACGCAGACGCAGAACCAGGTGCAGGGTGCTCTCCTTTTGAATGTTGTAATC
GCTCAGGGTACGGCCGTCTTCCAGCTGTTTACCCGCGAAGATCAGACGTTGCTGATCCGGCGGAATGCCT
TCCTTGTCTTGGATTTTGCTCTTAACGTTATCGATGGTGTCGCTGCTCTCCACTTCCAGGGTAATGGTTT
TACCGGTCAGGGTCTTAACAAAGATCTGCATCACGGTGCTGTGGCCACCGGTTTGCTCCTGATAAACTTC
AATCACATCCTCTTCCTCCATACCCAGCTCCTTCGGGGTGTGGTTGTCCGCGATACGCTGGCCTTCAAAC
AGGAAACGCAGGCTGTTCATCGGAACACCTTGACGCTGGCAGTAGCTCTCTTTCAGTTTCTTCAGGTGGG
TGGTCATTTTCACCTTGAAGTGGATTTCGCTGCTGTCTTGACCAATAACTTTCAGCTTGATGTATTCGCC
TTCCTTCTTGTCGCCCAGGTCTTCGGTGCTCGGTTTCGCTTCTTGATCGCTCATCTCGAGCATATGGCTG
CCGCGCGGCACCAGGCCGCTGCTGTGATGATGATGATGATGGCTGCTGCCCATGGTATATCTCCTTCTTA
AAGTTAAACAAAATTATTTCTAGAGGGGAATTGTTATCCGCTCACAATTCCCCTATAGTGAGTCGTATTA
ATTTCGCGGGATCGAGATCTCGATCCTCTACGCCGGACGCATCGTGGCCGGCATCACCGGCGCCACAGGT
GCGGTTGCTGGCGCCTATATCGCCGACATCACCGATGGGGAAGATCGGGCTCGCCACTTCGGGCTCATGA
GCGCTTGTTTCGGCGTGGGTATGGTGGCAGGCCCCGTGGCCGGGGGACTGTTGGGCGCCATCTCCTTGCA
TGCACCATTCCTTGCGGCGGCGGTGCTCAACGGCCTCAACCTACTACTGGGCTGCTTCCTAATGCAGGAG
TCGCATAAGGGAGAGCGTCGAGATCCCGGACACCATCGAATGGCGCAAAACCTTTCGCGGTATGGCATGA
TAGCGCCCGGAAGAGAGTCAATTCAGGGTGGTGAATGTGAAACCAGTAACGTTATACGATGTCGCAGAGT
ATGCCGGTGTCTCTTATCAGACCGTTTCCCGCGTGGTGAACCAGGCCAGCCACGTTTCTGCGAAAACGCG
GGAAAAAGTGGAAGCGGCGATGGCGGAGCTGAATTACATTCCCAACCGCGTGGCACAACAACTGGCGGGC
AAACAGTCGTTGCTGATTGGCGTTGCCACCTCCAGTCTGGCCCTGCACGCGCCGTCGCAAATTGTCGCGG
CGATTAAATCTCGCGCCGATCAACTGGGTGCCAGCGTGGTGGTGTCGATGGTAGAACGAAGCGGCGTCGA
AGCCTGTAAAGCGGCGGTGCACAATCTTCTCGCGCAACGCGTCAGTGGGCTGATCATTAACTATCCGCTG
GATGACCAGGATGCCATTGCTGTGGAAGCTGCCTGCACTAATGTTCCGGCGTTATTTCTTGATGTCTCTG
ACCAGACACCCATCAACAGTATT
Features (pLannotate 1.2.2; 26 found; start..end, strand, type, name):
    619..640     +  protein_bind   CAP binding site: CAP binding activates transcription in the presence of cAMP. E. coli catabolite activator protein
    655..1279    +  CDS            TcR (fragment): tetracycline efflux protein; tet; confers resistance to tetracycline
   1521..1901    -  CDS            YPB1_ECOLX: Protein predicted: Swiss-Prot protein existence level 4. From Escherichia coli.
   1918..2109    +  CDS            rop: Rop protein, which maintains plasmids at low copy number; rop
   2211..2350    +  misc_feature   bom: basis of mobility region from pBR322
   2536..3124    -  rep_origin     ori: high-copy-number ColE1/pMB1/pBR322/pUC origin of replication
   3295..4155    -  CDS            AmpR: β-lactamase; bla; confers resistance to ampicillin, carbenicillin, and related antibiotics
   4156..4260    -  promoter       AmpR promoter: bla
   4373..4401    +  promoter       tet promoter: E. coli promoter for tetracycline efflux protein gene
   4449..4553    +  CDS            TcR (fragment): tetracycline efflux protein; tet; confers resistance to tetracycline
   4576..4623    -  terminator     T7 terminator: transcription terminator for bacteriophage T7 RNA polymerase
   4631..4669    -  CDS            SET1 (fragment): solubility-enhancement tag derived from T7 phage gene 10B
   4672..4827    -  CDS            CBD: chitin binding domain from chitinase A1 (Watanabe et al., 1994); Bacillus circulans chiA
   4858..5451    -  CDS            Mxe GyrA intein: modified GyrA intein (Southworth et al., 1999); Mycobacterium xenopi gyrA; N-terminal cleavage of this intein can be induced by thiols.
   5455..6171    -  CDS            mTurquoise2: mTurquoise2 is a basic (constitutively fluorescent) cyan fluorescent protein published in 2012, derived from Aequorea victoria. It is reported to be a rapidly-maturing monomer with very low acid sensitivity.
   6172..6849    -  CDS            mEos3.2: mEos3.2 is a photoconvertible green/yellow fluorescent protein published in 2012, derived from Lobophyllia hemprichii. It is reported to be a rapidly-maturing monomer with moderate acid sensitivity.
   6874..7101    -  CDS            UBIQ_COPCO: Experimental evidence at protein level: Swiss-Prot protein existence level 1. Ubiquitin exists either covalently attached to another protein, or free (unanchored). When covalently bound, it is conjugated to target proteins via an isopeptide bond either as a monomer (monoubiquitin), a polymer linked via different Lys residues of the ubiquitin (polyubiquitin chains) or a linear polymer linked via the initiator Met of the ubiquitin (linear polyubiquitin chains). Polyubiquitin chains, when attached to a target protein, have different functions depending on the Lys residue of the ubiquitin that is
   7102..7404    -  CDS            SUMO1: SUMO1_HUMAN - Also known as SMT3C, SMT3H3, UBL1. Experimental evidence at protein level: Swiss-Prot protein existence level 1. Ubiquitin-like protein that can be covalently attached to proteins as a monomer or a lysine-linked polymer. Covalent attachment via an isopeptide bond to its substrates requires prior activation by the E1 complex SAE1-SAE2 and linkage to the E2 enzyme UBE2I, and can be promoted by E3 ligases such as PIAS1-4, RANBP2 or CBX4. This post- translational modification on lysine residues of proteins plays a crucial role in a number of cellular processes such as nuclear transpo
   7417..7434    -  CDS            thrombin site: thrombin recognition and cleavage site
   7445..7461    -  CDS            capTEV™ (fragment): composite tag for in vivo biotinylation, TEV protease cleavage, and 6xHis tagging
   7480..7502    -  RBS            RBS: efficient ribosome binding site from bacteriophage T7 gene 10 (Olins and Rangwala, 1989)
   7517..7541    -  protein_bind   lac operator: The lac repressor binds to the lac operator to inhibit transcription in E. coli. This inhibition can be relieved by adding lactose or isopropyl-β-D-thiogalactopyranoside (IPTG). lac repressor encoded by lacI
   7542..7560    -  promoter       T7 promoter: promoter for bacteriophage T7 RNA polymerase
   7582..7861    +  CDS            TcR (fragment): tetracycline efflux protein; tet; confers resistance to tetracycline
   7869..7946    +  promoter       lacI promoter: lacI
   7947..606     +  CDS            lacI (across the origin): lac repressor; lacI; The lac repressor binds to the lac operator to inhibit transcription in E. coli. This inhibition can be relieved by adding lactose or isopropyl-β-D-thiogalactopyranoside (IPTG).
