[The description below was written by a language model from this plasmid's Addgene catalogue record and pLannotate feature annotations shown in this document.]
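Description:
pAM358 is a bacterial expression plasmid for producing a multi-domain fusion protein, His6-SUMO-Ub-mEos3.2-mTurquoise2-intein-CBD, in E. coli. The catalogue lists the backbone as pET DUET. The feature table shows a pBR322-type framework, with a ColE1/pMB1 origin, rop, the bom mobility region and several tetracycline-resistance gene fragments, and only a single T7 expression cassette is annotated. Selection is by ampicillin through the β-lactamase gene. The record lists the plasmid as high copy, although rop normally lowers copy number. A lacI gene with its own promoter supplies lac repressor.

The fusion is transcribed from a T7 promoter controlled by a lac operator, so expression requires a host supplying T7 RNA polymerase and is inducible with IPTG. Translation starts from the T7 gene 10 ribosome binding site, and transcription ends at a T7 terminator. The open reading frame begins with a His tag (annotated as a fragment of a composite 6xHis tag) and a thrombin site. These are followed by a SUMO domain (matched by the annotation to human SUMO1), ubiquitin, the green-to-red photoconvertible protein mEos3.2, and the cyan fluorescent protein mTurquoise2. At the C-terminus are the Mxe GyrA intein and a chitin binding domain.

This arrangement allows affinity capture at either end, through the His tag or on chitin resin. Thiol-induced cleavage of the intein releases the protein from the CBD, and the SUMO module would typically be removed by a SUMO protease to expose the ubiquitin N-terminus. The associated publication studies polyubiquitin chain engagement by the AAA+ ATPase Cdc48 and its Ufd1 cofactor. The product therefore plausibly serves as a ubiquitin-fused fluorescent model substrate for such assays, though the record itself states only expression as the purpose.
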