Addgene plasmid #226138: pAM358
Purpose: Expression of His6-SUMO-Ub-mEos3.2-mTurqoise2-intein-CBD
Depositing lab: Andreas Martin. Depositing organization: University of California, Berkeley. Publication: The Ufd1 cofactor determines the linkage specificity of polyubiquitin chain engagement by the AAA+ ATPase Cdc48. Williams C, Dong KC, Arkinson C, Martin A. Mol Cell. 2023 Mar 2;83(5):759-769.e7. doi: 10.1016/j.molcel.2023.01.016. Epub 2023 Feb 2. PubMed 36736315.
Backbone
  Vector backbone: pET DUET
  Vector type: Bacterial Expression
Growth in bacteria
  Bacterial resistance: Ampicillin, 100 μg/mL
  Growth temperature: 37°C
  Growth strain: DH5alpha
  Copy number: High Copy
Gene/Insert
  Gene/Insert name: His6-SUMO-Ub-mEos3.2-mTurqoise2-intein-CBD
  Species: Other
  Cloning method: Gibson Cloning
  Sequencing primers: 5′ Unknown
Terms and licenses: Academic/Nonprofit Terms; Industry Terms: Not Available to Industry
How to cite: pAM358 was a gift from Andreas Martin (Addgene plasmid # 226138 ; http://n2t.net/addgene:226138 ; RRID:Addgene_226138)
